Addgene plasmid #103186: LSB-hsa-miR-124a-3p
Purpose: Used to sense miRNA activity using fluorescence based tools. hsa-miR-124a-3p target in 3' UTR of of mKate. miRNA activity can be measured by the repression of mKate2 relative to EBFP2 fluorescent proteins . Plasmid is inherently unstable; please see Depositor Comments
Depositing lab: Ron Weiss. Depositing organization: Massachusetts Institute of Technology. Publication: A mixed antagonistic/synergistic miRNA repression model enables accurate predictions of multi-input miRNA sensor activity. Gam JJ, Babb J, Weiss R. Nat Commun. 2018 Jun 22;9(1):2430. doi: 10.1038/s41467-018-04575-0. PubMed 29934631.
Backbone
  Vector backbone: Low Sensor Backbone (LSB)
  Vector type: Mammalian Expression, Synthetic Biology
Growth in bacteria
  Bacterial resistance: Ampicillin and Kanamycin, 100 & 50 μg/mL
  Growth temperature: 30°C
  Growth strain: NEB Stable
  Copy number: High Copy
Gene/Insert
  Gene/Insert name: hsa-miR-124a-3p target
  Species: H. sapiens (human)
  Entrez Gene: MIR124-1 (a.k.a. MIR124A, MIR124A1, MIRN124-1, MIRN124A1, mir-124-1)
  Promoter: EF-1a
  Cloning method: Gibson Cloning
Terms and licenses: Academic/Nonprofit Terms; Industry Terms: Not Available to Industry
Depositor comments: Please note that this plasmid is inherently unstable due to a repeating poly A element. We recommend performing a diagnostic digest on multiple colonies upon receipt. The depositors would like to note the presence of several discrepancies between the depositor sequence and physical plasmid sequence. In particular, the sequences upstream and downstream of the puromycin coding region have 10 bp insertions which do not affect the ability to perform puromycin selection. The sequences for those regions within the physical plasmids are as follows: Upstream of Puro: GAATTCGACCGCCTGTCTCAAGGTGCCACC; Downstream of Puro: GCTTTGAGACTACGCGTGAATTCACTCCTC.
How to cite: LSB-hsa-miR-124a-3p was a gift from Ron Weiss (Addgene plasmid # 103186)
