[The description below was written by a language model from this plasmid's Addgene catalogue record and pLannotate feature annotations shown in this document.]
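Description:
LSB-hsa-miR-124a-3p is a mammalian expression and synthetic-biology plasmid built on the Low Sensor Backbone (LSB) and designed as a two-colour fluorescent sensor of microRNA activity. It replicates in E. coli from a high-copy ColE1/pUC-type origin and carries both ampicillin (β-lactamase) and kanamycin (aph(3')-Ia) resistance genes, with dual selection recorded. A puromycin N-acetyltransferase gene followed by a rabbit β-globin poly(A) signal offers selection in mammalian cells, although no promoter for it is annotated.

In the depositor's 11 kb sequence, the payload consists of two parallel transcription units. Each is driven by the human EF-1α core promoter with its intron A, flanked by Gateway attB4/attB1/attB2 scars, and terminated by a β-globin 3' region and poly(A) signal. One unit expresses the red protein mKate2, whose 3' UTR carries the target site for human miR-124a-3p; this site is not itself annotated in the feature table. The other expresses the blue protein EBFP2 as an untargeted internal reference. When miR-124 is active in a transfected cell, mKate2 output falls relative to EBFP2, so the red-to-blue ratio reports miRNA activity while normalising for delivery and expression differences.

The repeated poly(A) elements make the plasmid inherently unstable through recombination, as the depositor notes. Consistent with this, the repository's sequencing result is only about 4.4 kb and contains the origin, both bacterial markers, the puromycin cassette and lac promoter remnants, but neither EF-1α reporter unit. That record therefore appears to represent a collapsed or incompletely assembled form rather than the intended construct. The depositor also reports small insertions flanking the puromycin coding region that do not impair selection.
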