Features (pLannotate 1.2.2; 28 found; start..end, strand, type, name):
     87..675     -  rep_origin     ori: high-copy-number ColE1/pMB1/pBR322/pUC origin of replication
    846..1706    -  CDS            AmpR: β-lactamase; bla; confers resistance to ampicillin, carbenicillin, and related antibiotics
   1707..1778    -  promoter       AmpR promoter: bla
   1857..2456    +  CDS            PuroR: puromycin N-acetyltransferase; pac from Streptomyces alboniger; confers resistance to puromycin
   2461..2541    +  CDS            HBB (fragment): HBB_PONPY - Experimental evidence at transcript level: Swiss-Prot protein existence level 2. Involved in oxygen transport from the lung to the various peripheral tissues. From Pongo pygmaeus (Bornean orangutan).
   2612..2667    +  polyA_signal   β-globin poly(A) signal: rabbit β-globin polyadenylation signal (Gil and Proudfoot, 1987)
   3646..3666    +  protein_bind   attB4: mutant version of attB; core recombination site for the Gateway® BP reaction BP Clonase™
   3734..3945    +  promoter       EF-1α core promoter: core promoter for human elongation factor EF-1α
   3946..4884    +  intron         EF-1α intron A: intron upstream of the start codon of human EF-1α
   4911..4931    +  protein_bind   attB1: mutant version of attB; core recombination site for the Gateway® BP reaction BP Clonase™
   4951..5646    +  CDS            mKate2: mKate2 is a basic (constitutively fluorescent) red fluorescent protein published in 2009, derived from Entacmaea quadricolor. It is reported to be a rapidly-maturing monomer with moderate acid sensitivity.
   5666..5690    -  protein_bind   attB2: mutant version of attB; recombination site for the Gateway® BP reaction BP Clonase™
   5826..5900    +  CDS            HBB (fragment): HBB_PONPY - Experimental evidence at transcript level: Swiss-Prot protein existence level 2. Involved in oxygen transport from the lung to the various peripheral tissues. From Pongo pygmaeus (Bornean orangutan).
   5971..6026    +  polyA_signal   β-globin poly(A) signal: rabbit β-globin polyadenylation signal (Gil and Proudfoot, 1987)
   6410..6435    +  misc_feature   SA: splice acceptor site
   7107..7127    +  protein_bind   attB4: mutant version of attB; core recombination site for the Gateway® BP reaction BP Clonase™
   7195..7406    +  promoter       EF-1α core promoter: core promoter for human elongation factor EF-1α
   7407..8345    +  intron         EF-1α intron A: intron upstream of the start codon of human EF-1α
   8372..8392    +  protein_bind   attB1: mutant version of attB; core recombination site for the Gateway® BP reaction BP Clonase™
   8403..9119    +  CDS            EBFP2: EBFP2 is a basic (constitutively fluorescent) blue fluorescent protein published in 2007, derived from Aequorea victoria. It is reported to be a rapidly-maturing monomer with moderate acid sensitivity.
   9127..9151    -  protein_bind   attB2: mutant version of attB; recombination site for the Gateway® BP reaction BP Clonase™
   9155..9235    +  CDS            HBB (fragment): HBB_PONPY - Experimental evidence at transcript level: Swiss-Prot protein existence level 2. Involved in oxygen transport from the lung to the various peripheral tissues. From Pongo pygmaeus (Bornean orangutan).
   9306..9361    +  polyA_signal   β-globin poly(A) signal: rabbit β-globin polyadenylation signal (Gil and Proudfoot, 1987)
   9744..9766    -  protein_bind   lac operator (fragment): The lac repressor binds to the lac operator to inhibit transcription in E. coli. This inhibition can be relieved by adding lactose or isopropyl-β-D-thiogalactopyranoside (IPTG). lac repressor encoded by lacI
   9770..9800    -  promoter       lac promoter: promoter for the E. coli lac operon
   9815..9836    -  protein_bind   CAP binding site: CAP binding activates transcription in the presence of cAMP. E. coli catabolite activator protein
   9849..9888    -  CDS            lacI (fragment): lac repressor; lacI; The lac repressor binds to the lac operator to inhibit transcription in E. coli. This inhibition can be relieved by adding lactose or isopropyl-β-D-thiogalactopyranoside (IPTG).
  10061..10870   +  CDS            KanR: aminoglycoside phosphotransferase; aph(3')-Ia; confers resistance to kanamycin in bacteria or G418 (Geneticin®) in eukaryotes
>Addgene plasmid #103186 | LSB-hsa-miR-124a-3p | depositor full sequence | sequence record 195421 | Full Sequence
AATTGAGGGGATAACGCAGGAAAGAACATGTGAGCAAAAGGCCAGCAAAAGGCCAGGAACCGTAAAAAGG
CCGCGTTGCTGGCGTTTTTCCATAGGCTCCGCCCCCCTGACGAGCATCACAAAAATCGACGCTCAAGTCA
GAGGTGGCGAAACCCGACAGGACTATAAAGATACCAGGCGTTTCCCCCTGGAAGCTCCCTCGTGCGCTCT
CCTGTTCCGACCCTGCCGCTTACCGGATACCTGTCCGCCTTTCTCCCTTCGGGAAGCGTGGCGCTTTCTC
ATAGCTCACGCTGTAGGTATCTCAGTTCGGTGTAGGTCGTTCGCTCCAAGCTGGGCTGTGTGCACGAACC
CCCCGTTCAGCCCGACCGCTGCGCCTTATCCGGTAACTATCGTCTTGAGTCCAACCCGGTAAGACACGAC
TTATCGCCACTGGCAGCAGCCACTGGTAACAGGATTAGCAGAGCGAGGTATGTAGGCGGTGCTACAGAGT
TCTTGAAGTGGTGGCCTAACTACGGCTACACTAGAAGAACAGTATTTGGTATCTGCGCTCTGCTGAAGCC
AGTTACCTTCGGAAAAAGAGTTGGTAGCTCTTGATCCGGCAAACAAACCACCGCTGGTAGCGGTGGTTTT
TTTGTTTGCAAGCAGCAGATTACGCGCAGAAAAAAAGGATCTCAAGAAGATCCTTTGATCTTTTCTACGG
GGTCTGACGCTCAGTGGAACGAAAACTCACGTTAAGGGATTTTGGTCATGAGATTATCAAAAAGGATCTT
CACCTAGATCCTTTTAAATTAAAAATGAAGTTTTAAATCAATCTAAAGTATATATGAGTAAACTTGGTCT
GACAGTTACCAATGCTTAATCAGTGAGGCACCTATCTCAGCGATCTGTCTATTTCGTTCATCCATAGTTG
CCTGACTCCCCGTCGTGTAGATAACTACGATACGGGAGGGCTTACCATCTGGCCCCAGTGCTGCAATGAT
ACCGCGAGAACCACGCTCACCGGCTCCAGATTTATCAGCAATAAACCAGCCAGCCGGAAGGGCCGAGCGC
AGAAGTGGTCCTGCAACTTTATCCGCCTCCATCCAGTCTATTAATTGTTGCCGGGAAGCTAGAGTAAGTA
GTTCGCCAGTTAATAGTTTGCGCAACGTTGTTGCCATTGCTACAGGCATCGTGGTGTCACGCTCGTCGTT
TGGTATGGCTTCATTCAGCTCCGGTTCCCAACGATCAAGGCGAGTTACATGATCCCCCATGTTGTGCAAA
AAAGCGGTTAGCTCCTTCGGTCCTCCGATCGTTGTCAGAAGTAAGTTGGCCGCAGTGTTATCACTCATGG
TTATGGCAGCACTGCATAATTCTCTTACTGTCATGCCATCCGTAAGATGCTTTTCTGTGACTGGTGAGTA
CTCAACCAAGTCATTCTGAGAATAGTGTATGCGGCGACCGAGTTGCTCTTGCCCGGCGTCAATACGGGAT
AATACCGCGCCACATAGCAGAACTTTAAAAGTGCTCATCATTGGAAAACGTTCTTCGGGGCGAAAACTCT
CAAGGATCTTACCGCTGTTGAGATCCAGTTCGATGTAACCCACTCGTGCACCCAACTGATCTTCAGCATC
TTTTACTTTCACCAGCGTTTCTGGGTGAGCAAAAACAGGAAGGCAAAATGCCGCAAAAAAGGGAATAAGG
GCGACACGGAAATGTTGAATACTCATACTCTTCCTTTTTCAATATTATTGAAGCATTTATCAGGGTTATT
GTCTCATGAGCGGATACATATTTGAATGTAGCTCCGAATTTCTCGAGGGCTTGTCGACGACGGCGGTCTC
CGTCGTCAGGATCATGAATTCGACCCGCCTGCCACCATGACCGAGTACAAGCCCACGGTGCGCCTCGCCA
CCCGCGACGACGTCCCCCGGGCCGTACGCACCCTCGCCGCCGCGTTCGCCGACTACCCCGCCACGCGCCA
CACCGTCGACCCGGACCGCCACATCGAGCGGGTCACCGAGCTGCAAGAACTCTTCCTCACGCGCGTCGGG
CTCGACATCGGCAAGGTGTGGGTCGCGGACGACGGCGCCGCGGTGGCGGTCTGGACCACGCCGGAGAGCG
TCGAAGCGGGGGCGGTGTTCGCCGAGATCGGCCCGCGCATGGCCGAGTTGAGCGGTTCCCGGCTGGCCGC
GCAGCAACAGATGGAAGGCCTCCTGGCGCCGCACCGGCCCAAGGAGCCCGCGTGGTTCCTGGCCACCGTC
GGCGTCTCGCCCGACCACCAGGGCAAGGGTCTGGGCAGCGCCGTCGTGCTCCCCGGAGTGGAGGCGGCCG
AGCGCGCCGGGGTGCCCGCCTTCCTGGAGACATCCGCGCCCCGCAACCTCCCCTTCTACGAGCGGCTCGG
CTTCACCGTCACCGCCGACGTCGAGGTGCCCGAAGGACCGCGCACCTGGTGCATGACCCGCAAGCCCGGT
GCCTGATACGCGTGAATTCACTCCTCAGGTGCAGGCTGCCTATCAGAAGGTGGTGGCTGGTGTGGCCAAT
GCCCTGGCTCACAAATACCACTGAGATCTTTTTCCCTCTGCCAAAAATTATGGGGACATCATGAAGCCCC
TTGAGCATCTGACTTCTGGCTAATAAAGGAAATTTATTTTCATTGCAATAGTGTGTTGGAATTTTTTGTG
TCTCTCACTCGGAAGGACATATGGGAGGGCAAATCATTTAAAACATCAGAATGAGTATTTGGTTTAGAGT
TTGGCAACATATGCCCATATGCTGGCTGCCATGAACAAAGGTTGGCTATAAAGAGGTCATCAGTATATGA
AACAGCCCCCTGCTGTCCATTCCTTATTCCATAGAAAAGCCTTGACTTGAGGTTAGATTTTTTTTATATT
TTGTTTTGTGTTATTTTTTTCTTTAACATCCCTAAAATTTTCCTTACATGTTTTACTAGCCAGATTTTTC
CTCCTCTCCTGACTACTCCCAGTCATAGCTGTCCCTCTTCTCTTATGGAGATCCCTCGACCTGCAGCCCA
AGCTTGAATTCTCTAGAATTACCCTGTTATCCCTATGCTTGGTTTACCGAGCTCTTATTGGTTTTCAAAC
TTCATTGACTGTGCCCAACGCGCCTGGGAGCTCACGGGGACAGCCCCCCCCCAAAGCCCCCAGGGATGTA
ATTACGTCCCTCCCCCGCTAGGGGGCAGCAGCGAGCCGCCCGGGGCTCCGCTCCGGTCCGGCGCTCCCCC
CGCATCCCCGAGCCGGCAGCGTGCGGGGACAGCCCGGGCACGGGGAAGGTGGCACGGGATCGCTTTCCTC
TGAACGCTTCTCGCTGCTCTTTGAGCCTGCAGACACCTGGGGGGATACGGGGAAAAAGCTAGGCTGAAAG
ACCGGTTCTTAGAATGACACGCGCCTGGGAGCTCACGGGGACAGCCCCCCCCCAAAGCCCCCAGGGATGT
AATTACGTCCCTCCCCCGCTAGGGGGCAGCAGCGAGCCGCCCGGGGCTCCGCTCCGGTCCGGCGCTCCCC
CCGCATCCCCGAGCCGGCAGCGTGCGGGGACAGCCCGGGCACGGGGAAGGTGGCACGGGATCGCTTTCCT
CTGAACGCTTCTCGCTGCTCTTTGAGCCTGCAGACACCTGGGGGGATACGGGGAAAAAGCTAACTTCTGA
GACGACAACTTTGTATAGAAAAGTTGGCTCCGAATTCGCCCTTGACAGCAGAGATCCAGTTTGGTTAATT
AATTGGCTCCGGTGCCCGTCAGTGGGCAGAGCGCACATCGCCCACAGTCCCCGAGAAGTTGTGGGGAGGG
GTCGGCAATTGAACCGGTGCCTAGAGAAGGTGGCGCGGGGTAAACTGGGAAAGTGATGTCGTGTACTGGC
TCCGCCTTTTTCCCGAGGGTGGGGGAGAACCGTATATAAGTGCAGTAGTCGCCGTGAACGTTCTTTTTCG
CAACGGGTTTGCCGCCAGAACACAGGTAAGTGCCGTGTGTGGTTCCCGCGGGCCTGGCCTCTTTACGGGT
TATGGCCCTTGCGTGCCTTGAATTACTTCCACCTGGCTGCAGTACGTGATTCTTGATCCCGAGCTTCGGG
TTGGAAGTGGGTGGGAGAGTTCGAGGCCTTGCGCTTAAGGAGCCCCTTCGCCTCGTGCTTGAGTTGAGGC
CTGGCCTGGGCGCTGGGGCCGCCGCGTGCGAATCTGGTGGCACCTTCGCGCCTGTCTCGCTGCTTTCGAT
AAGTCTCTAGCCATTTAAAATTTTTGATGACCTGCTGCGACGCTTTTTTTCTGGCAAGATAGTCTTGTAA
ATGCGGGCCAAGATCTGCACACTGGTATTTCGGTTTTTGGGGCCGCGGGCGGCGACGGGGCCCGTGCGTC
CCAGCGCACATGTTCGGCGAGGCGGGGCCTGCGAGCGCGGCCACCGAGAATCGGACGGGGGTAGTCTCAA
GCTGGCCGGCCTGCTCTGGTGCCTGGCCTCGCGCCGCCGTGTATCGCCCCGCCCTGGGCGGCAAGGCTGG
CCCGGTCGGCACCAGTTGCGTGAGCGGAAAGATGGCCGCTTCCCGGCCCTGCTGCAGGGAGCTCAAAATG
GAGGACGCGGCGCTCGGGAGAGCGGGCGGGTGAGTCACCCACACAAAGGAAAAGGGCCTTTCCGTCCTCA
GCCGTCGCTTCATGTGACTCCACGGAGTACCGGGCGCCGTCCAGGCACCTCGATTAGTTCTCGAGCTTTT
GGAGTACGTCGTCTTTAGGTTGGGGGGAGGGGTTTTATGCGATGGAGTTTCCCCACACTGAGTGGGTGGA
GACTGAAGTTAGGCCAGCTTGGCACTTGATGTAATTCTCCTTGGAATTTGCCCTTTTTGAGTTTGGATCT
TGGTTCATTCTCAAGCCTCAGACAGTGGTTCAAAGTTTTTTTCTTCCATTTCAGGTGTCGTGAGAAGGGC
GAATTCGACCCAAGTTTGTACAAAAAAGCAGGCTGGATCCAGGTGCCACCATGGTGAGCGAGCTGATTAA
GGAGAACATGCACATGAAGCTGTACATGGAGGGCACCGTGAACAACCACCACTTCAAGTGCACATCCGAG
GGCGAAGGCAAGCCCTACGAGGGCACCCAGACCATGAGAATCAAGGCGGTCGAGGGCGGCCCTCTCCCCT
TCGCCTTCGACATCCTGGCTACCAGCTTCATGTACGGCAGCAAAACCTTCATCAACCACACCCAGGGCAT
CCCCGACTTCTTTAAGCAGTCCTTCCCCGAGGGCTTCACATGGGAGAGAGTCACCACATACGAAGATGGG
GGCGTGCTGACCGCTACCCAGGACACCAGCCTCCAGGACGGCTGCCTCATCTACAACGTCAAGATCAGAG
GGGTGAACTTCCCATCCAACGGCCCTGTGATGCAGAAGAAAACACTCGGCTGGGAGGCCTCCACCGAGAC
ACTGTACCCCGCTGACGGCGGCCTGGAAGGCAGAGCCGACATGGCCCTGAAGCTCGTGGGCGGGGGCCAC
CTGATCTGCAACCTTAAGACCACATACAGATCCAAGAAACCCGCTAAGAACCTCAAGATGCCCGGCGTCT
ACTATGTGGACAGGAGACTGGAAAGAATCAAGGAGGCCGACAAAGAGACATACGTCGAGCAGCACGAGGT
GGCTGTGGCCAGATACTGCGACCTCCCTAGCAAACTGGGGCACAAACTTAATTGAGAATTCTACCACCCA
GCTTTCTTGTACAAAGTGGTACGTCTCAAGACCAGAGGTCTCTGCTTGACGAGCGGGCATTCACCGCGTG
CCTTAGGCATTCACCGCGTGCCTTAGGCATTCACCGCGTGCCTTAGGCATTCACCGCGTGCCTTACAACC
AGAAGAGACCTGTGCTTCACTCCTCAGGTGCAGGCTGCCTATCAGAAGGTGGTGGCTGGTGTGGCCAATG
CCCTGGCTCACAAATACCACTGAGATCTTTTTCCCTCTGCCAAAAATTATGGGGACATCATGAAGCCCCT
TGAGCATCTGACTTCTGGCTAATAAAGGAAATTTATTTTCATTGCAATAGTGTGTTGGAATTTTTTGTGT
CTCTCACTCGGAAGGACATATGGGAGGGCAAATCATTTAAAACATCAGAATGAGTATTTGGTTTAGAGTT
TGGCAACATATGCCCATATGCTGGCTGCCATGAACAAAGGTTGGCTATAAAGAGGTCATCAGTATATGAA
ACAGCCCCCTGCTGTCCATTCCTTATTCCATAGAAAAGCCTTGACTTGAGGTTAGATTTTTTTTATATTT
TGTTTTGTGTTATTTTTTTCTTTAACATCCCTAAAATTTTCCTTACATGTTTTACTAGCCAGATTTTTCC
TCCTCTCCTGACTACTCCCAGTCATAGCTGTCCCTCTTCTCTTATGGAGATCCCGAGCGGTGCGTTTTTA
TGCTTGTAGTATTGTATAATGTTTTTAAGATCCAAGCTTCTGACCTCTTCTCTTCCTCCCACAGGGCCTC
GAGACAATTGCATCGATGGTACCAGTGAAAGTCTGCAATGAATTCGAGTTGGCGCGCCTGTCATTCTAAA
TCTCTCTTTCAGCCTAAAGCTTTTTCCCCGTATCCCCCCAGGTGTCTGCAGGCTCAAAGAGCAGCGAGAA
GCGTTCAGAGGAAAGCGATCCCGTGCCACCTTCCCCGTGCCCGGGCTGTCCCCGCACGCTGCCGGCTCGG
GGATGCGGGGGGAGCGCCGGACCGGAGCGGAGCCCCGGGCGGCTCGCTGCTGCCCCCTAGCGGGGGAGGG
ACGTAATTACATCCCTGGGGGCTTTGGGAGGGGGCTGTCCCCGTGAGCTCCCAGGCGCGCCTGTCATTCT
AAATCTCTCTTTCAGCCTAAAGCTTTTTCCCCGTATCCCCCCAGGTGTCTGCAGGCTCAAAGAGCAGCGA
GAAGCGTTCAGAGGAAAGCGATCCCGTGCCACCTTCCCCGTGCCCGGGCTGTCCCCGCACGCTGCCGGCT
CGGGGATGCGGGGGGAGCGCCGGACCGGAGCGGAGCCCCGGGCGGCTCGCTGCTGCCCCCTAGCGGGGGA
GGGACGTAATTACATCCCTGGGGGCTTTGGGGGGGGGCTGTCCCCGTGAGCTCCCAGGCGCGCCAACTCG
GTACCGTATCGATGTCGACGTTAACGCTAGTGATATCAACTTTGTATAGAAAAGTTGGCTCCGAATTCGC
CCTTGACAGCAGAGATCCAGTTTGGTTAATTAATTGGCTCCGGTGCCCGTCAGTGGGCAGAGCGCACATC
GCCCACAGTCCCCGAGAAGTTGTGGGGAGGGGTCGGCAATTGAACCGGTGCCTAGAGAAGGTGGCGCGGG
GTAAACTGGGAAAGTGATGTCGTGTACTGGCTCCGCCTTTTTCCCGAGGGTGGGGGAGAACCGTATATAA
GTGCAGTAGTCGCCGTGAACGTTCTTTTTCGCAACGGGTTTGCCGCCAGAACACAGGTAAGTGCCGTGTG
TGGTTCCCGCGGGCCTGGCCTCTTTACGGGTTATGGCCCTTGCGTGCCTTGAATTACTTCCACCTGGCTG
CAGTACGTGATTCTTGATCCCGAGCTTCGGGTTGGAAGTGGGTGGGAGAGTTCGAGGCCTTGCGCTTAAG
GAGCCCCTTCGCCTCGTGCTTGAGTTGAGGCCTGGCCTGGGCGCTGGGGCCGCCGCGTGCGAATCTGGTG
GCACCTTCGCGCCTGTCTCGCTGCTTTCGATAAGTCTCTAGCCATTTAAAATTTTTGATGACCTGCTGCG
ACGCTTTTTTTCTGGCAAGATAGTCTTGTAAATGCGGGCCAAGATCTGCACACTGGTATTTCGGTTTTTG
GGGCCGCGGGCGGCGACGGGGCCCGTGCGTCCCAGCGCACATGTTCGGCGAGGCGGGGCCTGCGAGCGCG
GCCACCGAGAATCGGACGGGGGTAGTCTCAAGCTGGCCGGCCTGCTCTGGTGCCTGGCCTCGCGCCGCCG
TGTATCGCCCCGCCCTGGGCGGCAAGGCTGGCCCGGTCGGCACCAGTTGCGTGAGCGGAAAGATGGCCGC
TTCCCGGCCCTGCTGCAGGGAGCTCAAAATGGAGGACGCGGCGCTCGGGAGAGCGGGCGGGTGAGTCACC
CACACAAAGGAAAAGGGCCTTTCCGTCCTCAGCCGTCGCTTCATGTGACTCCACGGAGTACCGGGCGCCG
TCCAGGCACCTCGATTAGTTCTCGAGCTTTTGGAGTACGTCGTCTTTAGGTTGGGGGGAGGGGTTTTATG
CGATGGAGTTTCCCCACACTGAGTGGGTGGAGACTGAAGTTAGGCCAGCTTGGCACTTGATGTAATTCTC
CTTGGAATTTGCCCTTTTTGAGTTTGGATCTTGGTTCATTCTCAAGCCTCAGACAGTGGTTCAAAGTTTT
TTTCTTCCATTTCAGGTGTCGTGAGAAGGGCGAATTCGACCCAAGTTTGTACAAAAAAGCAGGCTCGCCA
CCATGGTGAGCAAGGGCGAGGAGCTGTTCACCGGGGTGGTGCCCATCCTGGTCGAGCTGGACGGCGACGT
AAACGGCCACAAGTTCAGCGTGAGGGGCGAGGGCGAGGGCGATGCCACCAACGGCAAGCTGACCCTGAAG
TTCATCTGCACCACCGGCAAGCTGCCCGTGCCCTGGCCCACCCTCGTGACCACCCTGAGCCACGGCGTGC
AGTGCTTCGCCCGCTACCCCGACCACATGAAGCAGCACGACTTCTTCAAGTCCGCCATGCCCGAAGGCTA
CGTCCAGGAGCGCACCATCTTCTTCAAGGACGACGGCACCTACAAGACCCGCGCCGAGGTGAAGTTCGAG
GGCGACACCCTAGTGAACCGCATCGAGCTGAAGGGCGTCGACTTCAAGGAGGACGGCAACATCCTGGGGC
ACAAGCTGGAGTACAACTTCAACAGCCACAACATCTATATCATGGCCGTCAAGCAGAAGAACGGCATCAA
GGTGAACTTCAAGATCCGCCACAACGTGGAGGACGGCAGCGTGCAGCTCGCCGACCACTACCAGCAGAAC
ACCCCCATCGGCGACGGCCCCGTGCTGCTGCCCGACAGCCACTACCTGAGCACCCAGTCCGTGCTGAGCA
AAGACCCCAACGAGAAGCGCGATCACATGGTCCTGCTGGAGTTCCGCACCGCCGCCGGGATCACTCTCGG
CATGGACGAGCTGTACAAGTAATACCACCCAGCTTTCTTGTACAAAGTGGTACGCGTGAATTCACTCCTC
AGGTGCAGGCTGCCTATCAGAAGGTGGTGGCTGGTGTGGCCAATGCCCTGGCTCACAAATACCACTGAGA
TCTTTTTCCCTCTGCCAAAAATTATGGGGACATCATGAAGCCCCTTGAGCATCTGACTTCTGGCTAATAA
AGGAAATTTATTTTCATTGCAATAGTGTGTTGGAATTTTTTGTGTCTCTCACTCGGAAGGACATATGGGA
GGGCAAATCATTTAAAACATCAGAATGAGTATTTGGTTTAGAGTTTGGCAACATATGCCCATATGCTGGC
TGCCATGAACAAAGGTTGGCTATAAAGAGGTCATCAGTATATGAAACAGCCCCCTGCTGTCCATTCCTTA
TTCCATAGAAAAGCCTTGACTTGAGGTTAGATTTTTTTTATATTTTGTTTTGTGTTATTTTTTTCTTTAA
CATCCCTAAAATTTTCCTTACATGTTTTACTAGCCAGATTTTTCCTCCTCTCCTGACTACTCCCAGTCAT
AGCTGTCCCTCTTCTCTTATGGAGATCCCTCGACCTGCAGCCCAAGCTTGGCGTAATCATGGTCATAGCT
GTTTCCTGTGTGAAATTGTTATCCGCTCACAATTCCACACAACATACGAGCCGGAAGCATAAAGTGTAAA
GCCTGGGGTGCCTAATGAGTGAGCTAACTCACATTAATTGCGTTGCGCTCACTGCCCGCTTTCCAGTCGG
GAAACCTGTCGTGCCAGCGGATCGACAGTACTAAGCTTGGTCTAATACCCAATCTCTCGTCTTATCCAGA
TGTTTTATACGCCTCTGGCCCGTGTCTCAAAATCTCTGATGTTACATTGCACAAGATAAAATAATATCAT
CATGAACAATAAAACTGTCTGCTTACATAAACAGTAATACAAGGGGTGTTATGAGCCATATTCAACGGGA
AACGTCGAGGCCGCGATTAAATTCCAACATGGATGCTGATTTATATGGGTATAAATGGGCTCGCGATAAT
GTCGGGCAATCAGGTGCGACAATCTATCGCTTGTATGGGAAGCCCGATGCGCCAGAGTTGTTTCTGAAAC
ATGGCAAAGGTAGCGTTGCCAATGATGTTACAGATGAGATGGTCAGACTAAACTGGCTGACGGAATTTAT
GCCTCTTCCGACCATCAAGCATTTTATCCGTACTCCTGATGATGCATGGTTACTCACCACTGCGATCCCC
GGAAAAACAGCATTCCAGGTATTAGAAGAATATCCTGATTCAGGTGAAAATATTGTTGATGCGCTGGCAG
TGTTCCTGCGCCGGTTGCATTCGATTCCTGTTTGTAATTGTCCTTTTAACAGCGATCGCGTATTTCGTCT
CGCTCAGGCGCAATCACGAATGAATAACGGTTTGGTTGATGCGAGTGATTTTGATGACGAGCGTAATGGC
TGGCCTGTTGAACAAGTCTGGAAAGAAATGCATAAACTTTTGCCATTCTCACCGGATTCAGTCGTCACTC
ATGGTGATTTCTCACTTGATAACCTTATTTTTGACGAGGGGAAATTAATAGGTTGTATTGATGTTGGACG
AGTCGGAATCGCAGACCGATACCAGGATCTTGCCATCCTATGGAACTGCCTCGGTGAGTTTTCTCCTTCA
TTACAGAAACGGCTTTTTCAAAAATATGGTATTGATAATCCTGATATGAATAAATTGCAGTTTCATTTGA
TGCTCGATGAGTTTTTCTAATCAGAATTGGTTAATTGGTTGTAACACTGGCAGAGCATTACGCTGACTTG
ACGGGACGGCGCAAGCTCATGACCAAAATCCCTTAACGTGAGTTACGCGTCGTTCCACTGAGCGTCAGAG
GTATCACTAGTATTACAGAGGTAAGTTATAACAGTCGCCTAACCC
