Features (pLannotate 1.2.2; 11 found; start..end, strand, type, name):
    413..1273    -  CDS            AmpR: β-lactamase; bla; confers resistance to ampicillin, carbenicillin, and related antibiotics
   1274..1345    -  promoter       AmpR promoter: bla
   1430..2029    +  CDS            PuroR: puromycin N-acetyltransferase; pac from Streptomyces alboniger; confers resistance to puromycin
   2044..2124    +  CDS            HBB (fragment): HBB_PONPY - Experimental evidence at transcript level: Swiss-Prot protein existence level 2. Involved in oxygen transport from the lung to the various peripheral tissues. From Pongo pygmaeus (Bornean orangutan).
   2195..2250    +  polyA_signal   β-globin poly(A) signal: rabbit β-globin polyadenylation signal (Gil and Proudfoot, 1987)
   2635..2651    -  protein_bind   lac operator: The lac repressor binds to the lac operator to inhibit transcription in E. coli. This inhibition can be relieved by adding lactose or isopropyl-β-D-thiogalactopyranoside (IPTG). lac repressor encoded by lacI
   2659..2689    -  promoter       lac promoter: promoter for the E. coli lac operon
   2704..2725    -  protein_bind   CAP binding site: CAP binding activates transcription in the presence of cAMP. E. coli catabolite activator protein
   2738..2777    -  CDS            lacI (fragment): lac repressor; lacI; The lac repressor binds to the lac operator to inhibit transcription in E. coli. This inhibition can be relieved by adding lactose or isopropyl-β-D-thiogalactopyranoside (IPTG).
   2950..3759    +  CDS            KanR: aminoglycoside phosphotransferase; aph(3')-Ia; confers resistance to kanamycin in bacteria or G418 (Geneticin®) in eukaryotes
   4011..242     -  rep_origin     ori (across the origin): high-copy-number ColE1/pMB1/pBR322/pUC origin of replication
>Addgene plasmid #103186 | LSB-hsa-miR-124a-3p | addgene full sequence | sequence record 328090 | Addgene NGS Result
CAGCAGCCACTGGTAACAGGATTAGCAGAGCGAGGTATGTAGGCGGTGCTACAGAGTTCTTGAAGTGGTG
GCCTAACTACGGCTACACTAGAAGAACAGTATTTGGTATCTGCGCTCTGCTGAAGCCAGTTACCTTCGGA
AAAAGAGTTGGTAGCTCTTGATCCGGCAAACAAACCACCGCTGGTAGCGGTGGTTTTTTTGTTTGCAAGC
AGCAGATTACGCGCAGAAAAAAAGGATCTCAAGAAGATCCTTTGATCTTTTCTACGGGGTCTGACGCTCA
GTGGAACGAAAACTCACGTTAAGGGATTTTGGTCATGAGATTATCAAAAAGGATCTTCACCTAGATCCTT
TTAAATTAAAAATGAAGTTTTAAATCAATCTAAAGTATATATGAGTAAACTTGGTCTGACAGTTACCAAT
GCTTAATCAGTGAGGCACCTATCTCAGCGATCTGTCTATTTCGTTCATCCATAGTTGCCTGACTCCCCGT
CGTGTAGATAACTACGATACGGGAGGGCTTACCATCTGGCCCCAGTGCTGCAATGATACCGCGAGAACCA
CGCTCACCGGCTCCAGATTTATCAGCAATAAACCAGCCAGCCGGAAGGGCCGAGCGCAGAAGTGGTCCTG
CAACTTTATCCGCCTCCATCCAGTCTATTAATTGTTGCCGGGAAGCTAGAGTAAGTAGTTCGCCAGTTAA
TAGTTTGCGCAACGTTGTTGCCATTGCTACAGGCATCGTGGTGTCACGCTCGTCGTTTGGTATGGCTTCA
TTCAGCTCCGGTTCCCAACGATCAAGGCGAGTTACATGATCCCCCATGTTGTGCAAAAAAGCGGTTAGCT
CCTTCGGTCCTCCGATCGTTGTCAGAAGTAAGTTGGCCGCAGTGTTATCACTCATGGTTATGGCAGCACT
GCATAATTCTCTTACTGTCATGCCATCCGTAAGATGCTTTTCTGTGACTGGTGAGTACTCAACCAAGTCA
TTCTGAGAATAGTGTATGCGGCGACCGAGTTGCTCTTGCCCGGCGTCAATACGGGATAATACCGCGCCAC
ATAGCAGAACTTTAAAAGTGCTCATCATTGGAAAACGTTCTTCGGGGCGAAAACTCTCAAGGATCTTACC
GCTGTTGAGATCCAGTTCGATGTAACCCACTCGTGCACCCAACTGATCTTCAGCATCTTTTACTTTCACC
AGCGTTTCTGGGTGAGCAAAAACAGGAAGGCAAAATGCCGCAAAAAAGGGAATAAGGGCGACACGGAAAT
GTTGAATACTCATACTCTTCCTTTTTCAATATTATTGAAGCATTTATCAAGGTTATTGTCTCATGAGCGG
ATACATATTTGAATGTACCGAATTTCTCGAGGGCTTGTCGACGACGGCGGTCTCCGTCGTCAGGATCATG
AATTCGACCGCCTGTCTCAAGGTGCCACCATGACCGAGTACAAGCCCACGGTGCGCCTCGCCACCCGCGA
CGACGTCCCCCGGGCCGTACGCACCCTCGCCGCCGCGTTCGCCGACTACCCCGCCACGCGCCACACCGTC
GACCCGGACCGCCACATCGAGCGGGTCACCGAGCTGCAAGAACTCTTCCTCACGCGCGTCGGGCTCGACA
TCGGCAAGGTGTGGGTCGCGGACGACGGCGCCGCGGTGGCGGTCTGGACCACGCCGGAGAGCGTCGAAGC
GGGGGCGGTGTTCGCCGAGATCGGCCCGCGCATGGCCGAGTTGAGCGGTTCCCGGCTGGCCGCGCAGCAA
CAGATGGAAGGCCTCCTGGCGCCGCACCGGCCCAAGGAGCCCGCGTGGTTCCTGGCCACCGTCGGCGTCT
CGCCCGACCACCAGGGCAAGGGTCTGGGCAGCGCCGTCGTGCTCCCCGGAGTGGAGGCGGCCGAGCGCGC
CGGGGTGCCCGCCTTCCTGGAGACATCCGCGCCCCGCAACCTCCCCTTCTACGAGCGGCTCGGCTTCACC
GTCACCGCCGACGTCGAGGTGCCCGAAGGACCGCGCACCTGGTGCATGACCCGCAAGCCCGGTGCCTGAG
CTTTGAGACTACGCGTGAATTCACTCCTCAGGTGCAGGCTGCCTATCAGAAGGTGGTGGCTGGTGTGGCC
AATGCCCTGGCTCACAAATACCACTGAGATCTTTTTCCCTCTGCCAAAAATTATGGGGACATCATGAAGC
CCCTTGAGCATCTGACTTCTGGCTAATAAAGGAAATTTATTTTCATTGCAATAGTGTGTTGGAATTTTTT
GTGTCTCTCACTCGGAAGGACATATGGGAGGGCAAATCATTTAAAACATCAGAATGAGTATTTGGTTTAG
AGTTTGGCAACATATGCCCATATGCTGGCTGCCATGAACAAAGGTTGGCTATAAAGAGGTCATCAGTATA
TGAAACAGCCCCCTGCTGTCCATTCCTTATTCCATAGAAAAGCCTTGACTTGAGGTTAGATTTTTTTTAT
ATTTTGTTTTGTGTTATTTTTTTCTTTAACATCCCTAAAATTTTCCTTACATGTTTTACTAGCCAGATTT
TTCCTCCTCTCCTGACTACTCCCAGTCATAGCTGTCCCTCTTCTCTTATGGAGATCCCTCGACCTGCAGC
CCAAGCTTGGCGTAATCATGGTCATAGCTGTTTCCTGTGTGAAATTGTTATCCGCTCACAATTCCACACA
ACATACGAGCCGGAAGCATAAAGTGTAAAGCCTGGGGTGCCTAATGAGTGAGCTAACTCACATTAATTGC
GTTGCGCTCACTGCCCGCTTTCCAGTCGGGAAACCTGTCGTGCCAGCGGATCGACAGTACTAAGCTTGGT
CTAATACCCAATCTCTCGTCTTATCCAGATGTTTTATACGCCTCTGGCCCGTGTCTCAAAATCTCTGATG
TTACATTGCACAAGATAAAAATATATCATCATGAACAATAAAACTGTCTGCTTACATAAACAGTAATACA
AGGGGTGTTATGAGCCATATTCAACGGGAAACGTCGAGGCCGCGATTAAATTCCAACATGGATGCTGATT
TATATGGGTATAAATGGGCTCGCGATAATGTCGGGCAATCAGGTGCGACAATCTATCGCTTGTATGGGAA
GCCCGATGCGCCAGAGTTGTTTCTGAAACATGGCAAAGGTAGCGTTGCCAATGATGTTACAGATGAGATG
GTCAGACTAAACTGGCTGACGGAATTTATGCCTCTTCCGACCATCAAGCATTTTATCCGTACTCCTGATG
ATGCATGGTTACTCACCACTGCGATCCCCGGAAAAACAGCATTCCAGGTATTAGAAGAATATCCTGATTC
AGGTGAAAATATTGTTGATGCGCTGGCAGTGTTCCTGCGCCGGTTGCATTCGATTCCTGTTTGTAATTGT
CCTTTTAACAGCGATCGCGTATTTCGTCTCGCTCAGGCGCAATCACGAATGAATAACGGTTTGGTTGATG
CGAGTGATTTTGATGACGAGCGTAATGGCTGGCCTGTTGAACAAGTCTGGAAAGAAATGCATAAACTTTT
GCCATTCTCACCGGATTCAGTCGTCACTCATGGTGATTTCTCACTTGATAACCTTATTTTTGACGAGGGG
AAATTAATAGGTTGTATTGATGTTGGACGAGTCGGAATCGCAGACCGATACCAGGATCTTGCCATCCTAT
GGAACTGCCTCGGTGAGTTTTCTCCTTCATTACAGAAACGGCTTTTTCAAAAATATGGTATTGATAATCC
TGATATGAATAAATTGCAGTTTCATTTGATGCTCGATGAGTTTTTCTAATCAGAATTGGTTAATTGGTTG
TAACACTGGCAGAGCATTACGCTGACTTGACGGGACGGCGCAAGCTCATGACCAAAATCCCTTAACGTGA
GTTACGCGTCGTTCCACTGAGCGTCAGAGGTATCACTAGTATTACAGAGGTAAGTTATAACAGTCGCCTA
ACCCAATTGAGGGGATAACGCAGGAAAGAACATGTGAGCAAAAGGCCAGCAAAAGGCCAGGAACCGTAAA
AAGGCCGCGTTGCTGGCGTTTTTCCATAGGCTCCGCCCCCCTGACGAGCATCACAAAAATCGACGCTCAA
GTCAGAGGTGGCGAAACCCGACAGGACTATAAAGATACCAGGCGTTTCCCCCTGGAAGCTCCCTCGTGCG
CTCTCCTGTTCCGACCCTGCCGCTTACCGGATACCTGTCCGCCTTTCTCCCTTCGGGAAGCGTGGCGCTT
TCTCATAGCTCACGCTGTAGGTATCTCAGTTCGGTGTAGGTCGTTCGCTCCAAGCTGGGCTGTGTGCACG
AACCCCCCGTTCAGCCCGACCGCTGCGCCTTATCCGGTAACTATCGTCTTGAGTCCAACCCGGTAAGACA
CGACTTATCGCCACTGG
