>Addgene plasmid #103186 | LSB-hsa-miR-124a-3p | depositor partial sequence | sequence record 195422 | hsa-miR-124a-3p target
GGCATTCACCGCGTGCCTTA
