>Addgene plasmid #103186 | LSB-hsa-miR-124a-3p | addgene full sequence | sequence record 237619 | mKate2-F 5'-ACCCGCTAAGAACCTCAAGA-3'
ACAAAGAGACATACGTCGAGCAGCACGAGGTGGCTGTGGCCAGATACTGCGACCTCCCTAGCAAACTGGG
GCACAAACTTAATTGAGAATTCTACCACCCAGCTTTCTTGTACAAAGTGGTACGTCTCAAGACCAGAGGT
CTCTGCTTGACGAGCGGGCATTCACCGCGTGCCTTAGGCATTCACCGCGTGCCTTAGGCATTCACCGCGT
GCCTTAGGCATTCACCGCGTGCCTTACAACCAGAAGAGACCTGTGCTTCACTCCTCAGGTGCAGGCTGCC
TATCAGAAGGTGGTGGCTGGTGTGGCCAATGCCCTGGCTCACAAATACCACTGAGATCTTTTTCCCTCTG
CCAAAAATTATGGGGACATCATGAAGCCCCTTGAGCATCTGACTTCTGGCTAATAAAGGAAATTTATTTT
CATTGCAATAGTGTGTTGGAATTTTTTGTGTCTCTCACTCGGAAGGACATATGGGAGGGCAAATCATTTA
AAACATCAGAATGAGTATTTGGTTTAGAGTTTGGCAACATATGCCCATATGCTGGCTGCCATGAACAAAG
GTTGGCTATAAAGAGGTCATCAGTATATGAAACAGCC
